Addgene plasmid #136153: pCDNA4.TO-K4.2-2xCSTREP
Purpose: Expresses C-terminally strep tagged Kaposi's Sarcoma Associated Herpesvirus (KSHV) K4.2
Depositing lab: Britt Glaunsinger. Depositing organization: University of California, Berkeley. Publication: Global mapping of herpesvirus-host protein complexes reveals a transcription strategy for late genes. Davis ZH, Verschueren E, Jang GM, Kleffman K, Johnson JR, Park J, Von Dollen J, Maher MC, Johnson T, Newton W, Jager S, Shales M, Horner J, Hernandez RD, Krogan NJ, Glaunsinger BA. Mol Cell. 2015 Jan 22;57(2):349-60. doi: 10.1016/j.molcel.2014.11.026. Epub 2014 Dec 24. PubMed 25544563.
Backbone
  Vector backbone: pCDNA4.TO
  Backbone manufacturer: Invitrogen
  Vector type: Mammalian Expression
  Selectable markers: Zeocin
Growth in bacteria
  Bacterial resistance: Ampicillin, 100 μg/mL
  Growth temperature: 37°C
  Growth strain: DH5alpha
  Copy number: High Copy
Gene/Insert
  Gene/Insert name: K4.2
  Species: Kaposi's sarcoma-associated herpesvirus (KSHV)
  Promoter: CMV
  Cloning method: Restriction Enzyme; 5′ cloning site Unknown (unknown if destroyed)
  Sequencing primers: 5′ CGCAAATGGGCGGTAGGCGTG; 3′ TAGAAGGCACAGTCGAGGCT
Resource information
  A portion of this plasmid was derived from a plasmid made by: cDNA of reactivated TREx BCBL-1-RTA cells
Terms and licenses: Academic/Nonprofit Terms; Industry Terms: Not Available to Industry
How to cite: pCDNA4.TO-K4.2-2xCSTREP was a gift from Britt Glaunsinger (Addgene plasmid # 136153 ; http://n2t.net/addgene:136153 ; RRID:Addgene_136153)
