[The description below was written by a language model from this plasmid's Addgene catalogue record and pLannotate feature annotations shown in this document.]
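Description:
pCDNA4.TO-K4.2-2xCSTREP is a mammalian expression plasmid built on the Invitrogen pcDNA4/TO backbone that expresses the K4.2 open reading frame of Kaposi's sarcoma-associated herpesvirus (KSHV/HHV-8) with a C-terminal tandem (2x) Strep tag. The K4.2 coding sequence, which the record says was derived from cDNA of reactivated TREx BCBL-1-RTA cells, sits downstream of the human CMV immediate-early enhancer and promoter and is followed by the bovine growth hormone polyadenylation signal. The short "PLtetO-1" and "TRE3GV" fragments annotated immediately after the CMV promoter correspond to the tet operator sites characteristic of this backbone. In cells expressing the Tet repressor, these operators keep transcription off until tetracycline or doxycycline is added, whereas in ordinary cells the promoter behaves constitutively. The Strep tag itself is not called as a separate feature in the automated annotation, but the gap between the end of the K4.2 CDS and the bGH poly(A) signal is consistent with a C-terminal tag.

For propagation in E. coli the plasmid carries a high-copy ColE1/pUC-type origin and a β-lactamase gene conferring ampicillin resistance; an f1 origin is also present. Selection in mammalian cells uses the Sh ble (BleoR) gene for Zeocin resistance, driven by the SV40 early promoter, with the bacterial EM7 promoter also upstream, and terminated by the SV40 poly(A) signal. The remaining lac promoter/operator and lacI fragments are backbone remnants. The construct belongs to a set of Strep-tagged KSHV ORF expression vectors, and it is suited to affinity purification of K4.2 and identification of associated host proteins in studies mapping herpesvirus–host protein complexes.
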