Features (pLannotate 1.2.2; 22 found; start..end, strand, type, name):
     28..80      -  misc_feature   bom (fragment): basis of mobility region from pBR322
    235..614     +  enhancer       CMV enhancer: human cytomegalovirus immediate early enhancer
    615..818     +  promoter       CMV promoter: human cytomegalovirus (CMV) immediate early promoter
    820..839     +  promoter       PLtetO-1 promoter (fragment): modified phage lambda PL promoter with tet operator sites (Lutz and Bujard, 1997)
    841..860     +  promoter       PLtetO-1 promoter (fragment): modified phage lambda PL promoter with tet operator sites (Lutz and Bujard, 1997)
    868..901     +  promoter       TRE3GV promoter (fragment): 3rd-generation Tet-responsive promoter that can be activated by binding of Tet-On® 3G, optimized for retroviral and lentiviral vectors
   1025..1570    +  CDS            K4.2: K42_HHV8P - Protein predicted: Swiss-Prot protein existence level 4. From Human herpesvirus 8 type P (isolate GK18) (HHV-8) (Kaposi's sarcoma-associated herpesvirus).
   1716..1940    +  polyA_signal   bGH poly(A) signal: bovine growth hormone polyadenylation signal
   1944..1965    +  promoter       SV40 promoter (fragment): SV40 enhancer and early promoter
   1986..2414    +  rep_origin     f1 ori (sequence partly withheld): f1 bacteriophage origin of replication; arrow indicates direction of (+) strand synthesis
   2428..2757    +  promoter       SV40 promoter: SV40 enhancer and early promoter
   2805..2852    +  promoter       EM7 promoter: synthetic bacterial promoter&nbsp
   2871..3245    +  CDS            BleoR: antibiotic-binding protein; Sh ble from Streptoalloteichus hindustanus; confers resistance to bleomycin, phleomycin, and Zeocin™
   3255..3380    +  CDS            ble (fragment): BLE_KLEPN - Experimental evidence at protein level: Swiss-Prot protein existence level 1. Binding protein with a strong affinity to the bleomycin family of antibiotics. Binds to CL990; an antimitotic-antibiotic compound. From Klebsiella pneumoniae.
   3375..3496    +  polyA_signal   SV40 poly(A) signal: SV40 polyadenylation signal
   3569..3585    -  protein_bind   lac operator: The lac repressor binds to the lac operator to inhibit transcription in E. coli. This inhibition can be relieved by adding lactose or isopropyl-β-D-thiogalactopyranoside (IPTG). lac repressor encoded by lacI
   3593..3623    -  promoter       lac promoter: promoter for the E. coli lac operon
   3638..3659    -  protein_bind   CAP binding site: CAP binding activates transcription in the presence of cAMP. E. coli catabolite activator protein
   3672..3764    -  CDS            lacI (fragment): lac repressor; lacI; The lac repressor binds to the lac operator to inhibit transcription in E. coli. This inhibition can be relieved by adding lactose or isopropyl-β-D-thiogalactopyranoside (IPTG).
   3947..4535    -  rep_origin     ori: high-copy-number ColE1/pMB1/pBR322/pUC origin of replication
   4706..5566    -  CDS            AmpR: β-lactamase; bla; confers resistance to ampicillin, carbenicillin, and related antibiotics
   5567..5671    -  promoter       AmpR promoter: bla
>Addgene plasmid #136153 | pCDNA4.TO-K4.2-2xCSTREP | addgene full sequence | sequence record 267214 | Addgene NGS Result
GACGGATCGGGAGATCTCCCGATCCCCTATGGTGCACTCTCAGTACAATCTGCTCTGATGCCGCATAGTT
AAGCCAGTATCTGCTCCCTGCTTGTGTGTTGGAGGTCGCTGAGTAGTGCGCGAGCAAAATTTAAGCTACA
ACAAGGCAAGGCTTGACCGACAATTGCATGAAGAATCTGCTTAGGGTTAGGCGTTTTGCGCTGCTTCGCG
ATGTACGGGCCAGATATACGCGTTGACATTGATTATTGACTAGTTATTAATAGTAATCAATTACGGGGTC
ATTAGTTCATAGCCCATATATGGAGTTCCGCGTTACATAACTTACGGTAAATGGCCCGCCTGGCTGACCG
CCCAACGACCCCCGCCCATTGACGTCAATAATGACGTATGTTCCCATAGTAACGCCAATAGGGACTTTCC
ATTGACGTCAATGGGTGGAGTATTTACGGTAAACTGCCCACTTGGCAGTACATCAAGTGTATCATATGCC
AAGTACGCCCCCTATTGACGTCAATGACGGTAAATGGCCCGCCTGGCATTATGCCCAGTACATGACCTTA
TGGGACTTTCCTACTTGGCAGTACATCTACGTATTAGTCATCGCTATTACCATGGTGATGCGGTTTTGGC
AGTACATCAATGGGCGTGGATAGCGGTTTGACTCACGGGGATTTCCAAGTCTCCACCCCATTGACGTCAA
TGGGAGTTTGTTTTGGCACCAAAATCAACGGGACTTTCCAAAATGTCGTAACAACTCCGCCCCATTGACG
CAAATGGGCGGTAGGCGTGTACGGTGGGAGGTCTATATAAGCAGAGCTCTCCCTATCAGTGATAGAGATC
TCCCTATCAGTGATAGAGATCGTCGACGAGCTCGTTTAGTGAACCGTCAGATCGCCTGGAGACGCCATCC
ACGCTGTTTTGACCTCCATAGAAGACACCGGGACCGATCCAGCCTCCGGACTCTAGCGTTTAAACTTAAG
CTTGGTACCGAGCTCGGATCCACTAGTCCAGTGTGGTGGAATTCATGCAAATTAGCTTTGCCGAAGTTCT
CGGAAAGCCGGTGGGGCGCGCTGGATTTTTGGACCGTGGGAAATGGGACCGGTGTCCTCTCTATGACCTT
TTCAGTCACCTTGCCACCTCGGCGACCTTTTCTGGGACCGCAAGTGGATTTGGTGCTGTTAGCGGGGTTC
TGCCGGGGTCCTGTTCTGGGATAGCTTGGAGTATTAAACCTGGGAACTATGATCCTTTAATCCCATTTGA
GACTTTAATGACCTGGGACATCGGGTCCAAGAACCCGCGTCTAACGAAATACTGGACACTATTGACAACC
TCCGCCGCCCCTGGTGTTTCCCCTGTGTCAAGTTGTTTTGTTTTCGGGGGTGGGGGAAGGGGTGAATGTC
TAGTGAGCGTCTTGTTGCTGTTTTTTTGTGTGTGTACTTTCGGGTGTTTTGGCAAACCTTATCGATGCGC
AATATTTTGGGTTATACATAAGTTACATTTGGCAACGCTGGTCTTTATCGTCGCGTTTGGGGAGGAAAAG
CGCGGCGACCCCTGGTCGCCTGGGCTTCAATCAGGGCGGCCGCTCGAGGGAGGCGGTGGATGGAGCCACC
CCCAGTTCGAGAAGGGCGGCGGCAGCGGCGGCGGCAGCGGCGGCGGCAGCTGGAGCCACCCCCAGTTCGA
GAAGGGGCCCGTTTAAACCCGCTGATCAGCCTCGACTGTGCCTTCTAGTTGCCAGCCATCTGTTGTTTGC
CCCTCCCCCGTGCCTTCCTTGACCCTGGAAGGTGCCACTCCCACTGTCCTTTCCTAATAAAATGAGGAAA
TTGCATCGCATTGTCTGAGTAGGTGTCATTCTATTCTGGGGGGTGGGGTGGGGCAGGACAGCAAGGGGGA
GGATTGGGAAGACAATAGCAGGCATGCTGGGGATGCGGTGGGCTCTATGGCTTCTGAGGCGGAAAGAACC
AGCTGGGGCTCTAGGGGGTATCCCC
[124 nt withheld, positions 1986-2109]
C
[91 nt withheld, positions 2111-2201]
A
[49 nt withheld, positions 2203-2251]
CCTTTGACGTTGGAGTCCACGTTCTTT
[37 nt withheld, positions 2279-2315]
ACCCTATCTCGGTCTATTCTTTTGATTTATAAGGGATTTTGCCGATTTCGGCCTATTGGTTAAAAAATGA
GCTGATTTAACAAAAATTTAACGCGAATTAATTCTGTGGAATGTGTGTCAGTTAGGGTGTGGAAAGTCCC
CAGGCTCCCCAGCAGGCAGAAGTATGCAAAGCATGCATCTCAATTAGTCAGCAACCAGGTGTGGAAAGTC
CCCAGGCTCCCCAGCAGGCAGAAGTATGCAAAGCATGCATCTCAATTAGTCAGCAACCATAGTCCCGCCC
CTAACTCCGCCCATCCCGCCCCTAACTCCGCCCAGTTCCGCCCATTCTCCGCCCCATGGCTGACTAATTT
TTTTTATTTATGCAGAGGCCGAGGCCGCCTCTGCCTCTGAGCTATTCCAGAAGTAGTGAGGAGGCTTTTT
TGGAGGCCTAGGCTTTTGCAAAAAGCTCCCGGGAGCTTGTATATCCATTTTCGGATCTGATCAGCACGTG
TTGACAATTAATCATCGGCATAGTATATCGGCATAGTATAATACGACAAGGTGAGGAACTAAACCATGGC
CAAGTTGACCAGTGCCGTTCCGGTGCTCACCGCGCGCGACGTCGCCGGAGCGGTCGAGTTCTGGACCGAC
CGGCTCGGGTTCTCCCGGGACTTCGTGGAGGACGACTTCGCCGGTGTGGTCCGGGACGACGTGACCCTGT
TCATCAGCGCGGTCCAGGACCAGGTGGTGCCGGACAACACCCTGGCCTGGGTGTGGGTGCGCGGCCTGGA
CGAGCTGTACGCCGAGTGGTCGGAGGTCGTGTCCACGAACTTCCGGGACGCCTCCGGGCCGGCCATGACC
GAGATCGGCGAGCAGCCGTGGGGGCGGGAGTTCGCCCTGCGCGACCCGGCCGGCAACTGCGTGCACTTCG
TGGCCGAGGAGCAGGACTGACACGTGCTACGAGATTTCGATTCCACCGCCGCCTTCTATGAAAGGTTGGG
CTTCGGAATCGTTTTCCGGGACGCCGGCTGGATGATCCTCCAGCGCGGGGATCTCATGCTGGAGTTCTTC
GCCCACCCCAACTTGTTTATTGCAGCTTATAATGGTTACAAATAAAGCAATAGCATCACAAATTTCACAA
ATAAAGCATTTTTTTCACTGCATTCTAGTTGTGGTTTGTCCAAACTCATCAATGTATCTTATCATGTCTG
TATACCGTCGACCTCTAGCTAGAGCTTGGCGTAATCATGGTCATAGCTGTTTCCTGTGTGAAATTGTTAT
CCGCTCACAATTCCACACAACATACGAGCCGGAAGCATAAAGTGTAAAGCCTGGGGTGCCTAATGAGTGA
GCTAACTCACATTAATTGCGTTGCGCTCACTGCCCGCTTTCCAGTCGGGAAACCTGTCGTGCCAGCTGCA
TTAATGAATCGGCCAACGCGCGGGGAGAGGCGGTTTGCGTATTGGGCGCTCTTCCGCTTCCTCGCTCACT
GACTCGCTGCGCTCGGTCGTTCGGCTGCGGCGAGCGGTATCAGCTCACTCAAAGGCGGTAATACGGTTAT
CCACAGAATCAGGGGATAACGCAGGAAAGAACATGTGAGCAAAAGGCCAGCAAAAGGCCAGGAACCGTAA
AAAGGCCGCGTTGCTGGCGTTTTTCCATAGGCTCCGCCCCCCTGACGAGCATCACAAAAATCGACGCTCA
AGTCAGAGGTGGCGAAACCCGACAGGACTATAAAGATACCAGGCGTTTCCCCCTGGAAGCTCCCTCGTGC
GCTCTCCTGTTCCGACCCTGCCGCTTACCGGATACCTGTCCGCCTTTCTCCCTTCGGGAAGCGTGGCGCT
TTCTCATAGCTCACGCTGTAGGTATCTCAGTTCGGTGTAGGTCGTTCGCTCCAAGCTGGGCTGTGTGCAC
GAACCCCCCGTTCAGCCCGACCGCTGCGCCTTATCCGGTAACTATCGTCTTGAGTCCAACCCGGTAAGAC
ACGACTTATCGCCACTGGCAGCAGCCACTGGTAACAGGATTAGCAGAGCGAGGTATGTAGGCGGTGCTAC
AGAGTTCTTGAAGTGGTGGCCTAACTACGGCTACACTAGAAGAACAGTATTTGGTATCTGCGCTCTGCTG
AAGCCAGTTACCTTCGGAAAAAGAGTTGGTAGCTCTTGATCCGGCAAACAAACCACCGCTGGTAGCGGTG
GTTTTTTTGTTTGCAAGCAGCAGATTACGCGCAGAAAAAAAGGATCTCAAGAAGATCCTTTGATCTTTTC
TACGGGGTCTGACGCTCAGTGGAACGAAAACTCACGTTAAGGGATTTTGGTCATGAGATTATCAAAAAGG
ATCTTCACCTAGATCCTTTTAAATTAAAAATGAAGTTTTAAATCAATCTAAAGTATATATGAGTAAACTT
GGTCTGACAGTTACCAATGCTTAATCAGTGAGGCACCTATCTCAGCGATCTGTCTATTTCGTTCATCCAT
AGTTGCCTGACTCCCCGTCGTGTAGATAACTACGATACGGGAGGGCTTACCATCTGGCCCCAGTGCTGCA
ATGATACCGCGAGACCCACGCTCACCGGCTCCAGATTTATCAGCAATAAACCAGCCAGCCGGAAGGGCCG
AGCGCAGAAGTGGTCCTGCAACTTTATCCGCCTCCATCCAGTCTATTAATTGTTGCCGGGAAGCTAGAGT
AAGTAGTTCGCCAGTTAATAGTTTGCGCAACGTTGTTGCCATTGCTACAGGCATCGTGGTGTCACGCTCG
TCGTTTGGTATGGCTTCATTCAGCTCCGGTTCCCAACGATCAAGGCGAGTTACATGATCCCCCATGTTGT
GCAAAAAAGCGGTTAGCTCCTTCGGTCCTCCGATCGTTGTCAGAAGTAAGTTGGCCGCAGTGTTATCACT
CATGGTTATGGCAGCACTGCATAATTCTCTTACTGTCATGCCATCCGTAAGATGCTTTTCTGTGACTGGT
GAGTACTCAACCAAGTCATTCTGAGAATAGTGTATGCGGCGACCGAGTTGCTCTTGCCCGGCGTCAATAC
GGGATAATACCGCGCCACATAGCAGAACTTTAAAAGTGCTCATCATTGGAAAACGTTCTTCGGGGCGAAA
ACTCTCAAGGATCTTACCGCTGTTGAGATCCAGTTCGATGTAACCCACTCGTGCACCCAACTGATCTTCA
GCATCTTTTACTTTCACCAGCGTTTCTGGGTGAGCAAAAACAGGAAGGCAAAATGCCGCAAAAAAGGGAA
TAAGGGCGACACGGAAATGTTGAATACTCATACTCTTCCTTTTTCAATATTATTGAAGCATTTATCAGGG
TTATTGTCTCATGAGCGGATACATATTTGAATGTATTTAGAAAAATAAACAAATAGGGGTTCCGCGCACA
TTTCCCCGAAAAGTGCCACCTGACGTC
